>Addgene plasmid #181803 | petRNA-FANCF-v3' | addgene full sequence | sequence record 357442 | Addgene NGS Result
AACGACCGAGCGCAGCGAGTCAGTGAGCGAGGAAGCGGAAGAGCGCCCAATACGCAAACCGCCTCTCCCC
GCGCGTTGGCCGATTCATTAATGCAGCTGGCACGACAGGTTTCCCGACTGGAAAGCGGGCAGTGAGCGCA
ACGCAATTAATGTGAGTTAGCTCACTCATTAGGCACCCCAGGCTTTACACTTTATGCTTCCGGCTCGTAT
GTTGTGTGGAATTGTGAGCGGATAACAATTTCACACAGGAAACAGCTATGACCATGATTACGCCAAGCGC
GCAATTAACCCTCACTAAAGGGAACAAAAGCTGGAGCTCCACCGCGGTGGCGGCCGCCCCCTTCACCGAG
GGCCTATTTCCCATGATTCCTTCATATTTGCATATACGATACAAGGCTGTTAGAGAGATAATTGGAATTA
ATTTGACTGTAAACACAAAGATATTAGTACAAAATACGTGACGTAGAAAGTAATAATTTCTTGGGTAGTT
TGCAGTTTTAAAATTATGTTTTAAAATGGACTATCATATGCTTACCGTAACTTGAAAGTATTTCGATTTC
TTGGCTTTATATATCTTGTGGAAAGGACGAAACACCGTGCTCGCTTCGGCAGCACATATACTAGTCGACG
GGCCGCACTCGCCGGTCCCAAGCCCGGATAAAATGGGAGGGGGCGGGAAACCGCCTAACCATGCCGAGTG
CGGCCGCGGAAAAGCGATCGTGATGCTGCAGAAGGGATAAATTAACAGCACATGAGGATCACCCATGTGC
AACTAAGTGGCCGCGGTCGGCGTGGACTGTAGAACACTGCCAATGCCGGTCCCAAGCCCGGATAAAAGTG
GAGGGTACAGTCCACGCTCTAGAGCGGACTTCGGTCCGCTTTTTTGAATTCGATATCAAGCTTATCGATA
CCGTCGACCTCGAGGGGGGGCCCGGTACCCAATTCGCCCTATAGTGAGTCGTATTACGCGCGCTCACTGG
CCGTCGTTTTACAACGTCGTGACTGGGAAAACCCTGGCGTTACCCAACTTAATCGCCTTGCAGCACATCC
CCCTTTCGCCAGCTGGCGTAATAGCGAAGAGGCCCGCACCGATCGCCCTTCCCAACAGTTGCGCAGCCTG
AATGGCGAATGGG
[124 nt withheld, positions 1134-1257]
C
[91 nt withheld, positions 1259-1349]
A
[49 nt withheld, positions 1351-1399]
CCTTTGACGTTGGAGTCCACGTTCTTT
[37 nt withheld, positions 1427-1463]
ACCCTATCTCGGTCTATTCTTTTGATTTATAAGGGATTTTGCCGATTTCGGCCTATTGGTTAAAAAATGA
GCTGATTTAACAAAAATTTAACGCGAATTTTAACAAAATATTAACGCTTACAATTTAGGTGGCACTTTTC
GGGGAAATGTGCGCGGAACCCCTATTTGTTTATTTTTCTAAATACATTCAAATATGTATCCGCTCATGAG
ACAATAACCCTGATAAATGCTTCAATAATATTGAAAAAGGAAGAGTATGAGTATTCAACATTTCCGTGTC
GCCCTTATTCCCTTTTTTGCGGCATTTTGCCTTCCTGTTTTTGCTCACCCAGAAACGCTGGTGAAAGTAA
AAGATGCTGAAGATCAGTTGGGTGCACGAGTGGGTTACATCGAACTGGATCTCAACAGCGGTAAGATCCT
TGAGAGTTTTCGCCCCGAAGAACGTTTTCCAATGATGAGCACTTTTAAAGTTCTGCTATGTGGCGCGGTA
TTATCCCGTATTGACGCCGGGCAAGAGCAACTCGGTCGCCGCATACACTATTCTCAGAATGACTTGGTTG
AGTACTCACCAGTCACAGAAAAGCATCTTACGGATGGCATGACAGTAAGAGAATTATGCAGTGCTGCCAT
AACCATGAGTGATAACACTGCGGCCAACTTACTTCTGACAACGATCGGAGGACCGAAGGAGCTAACCGCT
TTTTTGCACAACATGGGGGATCATGTAACTCGCCTTGATCGTTGGGAACCGGAGCTGAATGAAGCCATAC
CAAACGACGAGCGTGACACCACGATGCCTGTAGCAATGGCAACAACGTTGCGCAAACTATTAACTGGCGA
ACTACTTACTCTAGCTTCCCGGCAACAATTAATAGACTGGATGGAGGCGGATAAAGTTGCAGGACCACTT
CTGCGCTCGGCCCTTCCGGCTGGCTGGTTTATTGCTGATAAATCTGGAGCCGGTGAGCGTGGGTCTCGCG
GTATCATTGCAGCACTGGGGCCAGATGGTAAGCCCTCCCGTATCGTAGTTATCTACACGACGGGGAGTCA
GGCAACTATGGATGAACGAAATAGACAGATCGCTGAGATAGGTGCCTCACTGATTAAGCATTGGTAACTG
TCAGACCAAGTTTACTCATATATACTTTAGATTGATTTAAAACTTCATTTTTAATTTAAAAGGATCTAGG
TGAAGATCCTTTTTGATAATCTCATGACCAAAATCCCTTAACGTGAGTTTTCGTTCCACTGAGCGTCAGA
CCCCGTAGAAAAGATCAAAGGATCTTCTTGAGATCCTTTTTTTCTGCGCGTAATCTGCTGCTTGCAAACA
AAAAAACCACCGCTACCAGCGGTGGTTTGTTTGCCGGATCAAGAGCTACCAACTCTTTTTCCGAAGGTAA
CTGGCTTCAGCAGAGCGCAGATACCAAATACTGTTCTTCTAGTGTAGCCGTAGTTAGGCCACCACTTCAA
GAACTCTGTAGCACCGCCTACATACCTCGCTCTGCTAATCCTGTTACCAGTGGCTGCTGCCAGTGGCGAT
AAGTCGTGTCTTACCGGGTTGGACTCAAGACGATAGTTACCGGATAAGGCGCAGCGGTCGGGCTGAACGG
GGGGTTCGTGCACACAGCCCAGCTTGGAGCGAACGACCTACACCGAACTGAGATACCTACAGCGTGAGCT
ATGAGAAAGCGCCACGCTTCCCGAAGGGAGAAAGGCGGACAGGTATCCGGTAAGCGGCAGGGTCGGAACA
GGAGAGCGCACGAGGGAGCTTCCAGGGGGAAACGCCTGGTATCTTTATAGTCCTGTCGGGTTTCGCCACC
TCTGACTTGAGCGTCGATTTTTGTGATGCTCGTCAGGGGGGCGGAGCCTATGGAAAAACGCCAGCAACGC
GGCCTTTTTACGGTTCCTGGCCTTTTGCTGGCCTTTTGCTCACATGTTCTTTCCTGCGTTATCCCCTGAT
TCTGTGGATAACCGTATTACCGCCTTTGAGTGAGCTGATACCGCTCGCCGCAGCCG
Features (pLannotate 1.2.2; 17 found; start..end, strand, type, name):
      1..41      +  rep_origin     RSF ori (fragment): Plasmids containing the RSF 1030 origin of replication can be propagated in E. coli cells that contain additional plasmids with compatible origins.
     43..135     +  CDS            lacI (fragment): lac repressor; lacI; The lac repressor binds to the lac operator to inhibit transcription in E. coli. This inhibition can be relieved by adding lactose or isopropyl-β-D-thiogalactopyranoside (IPTG).
    148..169     +  protein_bind   CAP binding site: CAP binding activates transcription in the presence of cAMP. E. coli catabolite activator protein
    184..214     +  promoter       lac promoter: promoter for the E. coli lac operon
    222..238     +  protein_bind   lac operator: The lac repressor binds to the lac operator to inhibit transcription in E. coli. This inhibition can be relieved by adding lactose or isopropyl-β-D-thiogalactopyranoside (IPTG). lac repressor encoded by lacI
    283..301     +  promoter       T3 promoter: promoter for bacteriophage T3 RNA polymerase
    314..337     +  misc_feature   MCS (fragment): pBluescript multiple cloning site
    348..588     +  promoter       U6 promoter: RNA polymerase III promoter for human U6 snRNA
    634..700     +  ncRNA          twister-P3 (fragment): Accession: RF03154 - type-P3 twister ribozyme
    750..768     +  misc_RNA       MS2 stem loop: stem loop that binds the bacteriophage MS2 coat protein
    886..939     +  misc_feature   MCS (fragment): pBluescript multiple cloning site
    948..966     -  promoter       T7 promoter: promoter for bacteriophage T7 RNA polymerase
    974..1129    +  CDS            lacZα (fragment): LacZα fragment of β-galactosidase; lacZ fragment
   1134..1562    +  rep_origin     f1 ori (sequence partly withheld): f1 bacteriophage origin of replication; arrow indicates direction of (+) strand synthesis
   1615..1719    +  promoter       AmpR promoter: bla
   1720..2580    +  CDS            AmpR: β-lactamase; bla; confers resistance to ampicillin, carbenicillin, and related antibiotics
   2751..3339    +  rep_origin     ori: high-copy-number ColE1/pMB1/pBR322/pUC origin of replication
