[The description below was written by a language model from this plasmid's Addgene catalogue record and pLannotate feature annotations shown in this document.]
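Description:
petRNA-FANCF-v3' is a small (about 3.5 kb) CRISPR-category plasmid that expresses a prime editing template RNA (petRNA) directed at the FANCF locus from a human U6 RNA polymerase III promoter. The backbone is listed simply as "U6". The feature table shows a pBluescript-type scaffold, with fragments of the pBluescript multiple cloning site flanked by T3 and T7 promoters, a lac promoter/operator region and a lacZα fragment. It also carries an f1 phage origin and a high-copy ColE1/pUC origin for propagation in E. coli, and selection is by ampicillin through the AmpR (β-lactamase) cassette. The short RSF ori and lacI annotations at the start of the sequence are fragmentary matches rather than functional elements.

The insert is recorded as "ribozyme-petRNA". Downstream of the U6 promoter the annotation detects a type-P3 twister ribozyme fragment followed by an MS2 stem loop, the hairpin bound by the bacteriophage MS2 coat protein. Only one ribozyme fragment is annotated, and the remainder of the roughly 300 nt between the U6 promoter and the downstream MCS fragment is unannotated. The primer binding site and reverse transcription template presumably lie there, but the record does not map them. The associated work describes a split prime editor using an untethered reverse transcriptase and a circular RNA template. This fits a design in which self-cleaving ribozyme sequences process the transcript for circularisation and the MS2 hairpin recruits a coat-protein-fused partner. The guide RNA field is empty, which suggests the targeting guide is supplied separately. The meaning of "v3'" is not explained, though it may denote a variant in the placement of elements within the petRNA.
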