Addgene plasmid #181803: petRNA-FANCF-v3'
Purpose: petRNA FANCF v3'
Depositing lab: Erik Sontheimer. Publication: A split prime editor with untethered reverse transcriptase and circular RNA template. Liu B, Dong X, Cheng H, Zheng C, Chen Z, Rodriguez TC, Liang SQ, Xue W, Sontheimer EJ. Nat Biotechnol. 2022 Apr 4. pii: 10.1038/s41587-022-01255-9. doi: 10.1038/s41587-022-01255-9. PubMed 35379962.
Backbone
  Vector backbone: U6
  Vector type: CRISPR
Growth in bacteria
  Bacterial resistance: Ampicillin, 100 μg/mL
  Growth temperature: 37°C
  Growth strain: DH5alpha
  Copy number: Unknown
Gene/Insert
  Gene/Insert name: ribozyme-petRNA
  gRNA/shRNA sequence: empty
Terms and licenses: Academic/Nonprofit Terms; Industry Terms: Not Available to Industry
How to cite: petRNA-FANCF-v3' was a gift from Erik Sontheimer (Addgene plasmid # 181803 ; http://n2t.net/addgene:181803 ; RRID:Addgene_181803)
